>Addgene plasmid #99268 | pCS2+ H2B-mCerulean | addgene full sequence | sequence record 192965 | Addgene NGS Result
CTTCGCTATTACGCCAGTCGACCGCCAATTCAATATGGCGTATATGGACTCATGCCAATTCAATATGGTG
GATCTGGACCTGTGCCAATTCAATATGGCGTATATGGACTCGTGCCAATTCAATATGGTGGATCTGGACC
CCAGCCAATTCAATATGGCGGACTTGGCACCATGCCAATTCAATATGGCGGACCTGGCACTGTGCCAACT
GGGGAGGGGTCTACTTGGCACGGTGCCAAGTTTGAGGAGGGGTCTTGGCCCTGTGCCAAGTCCGCCATAT
TGAATTGGCATGGTGCCAATAATGGCGGCCATATTGGCTATATGCCAGGATCAATATATAGGCAATATCC
AATATGGCCCTATGCCAATATGGCTATTGGCCAGGTTCAATACTATGTATTGGCCCTATGCCATATAGTA
TTCCATATATGGGTTTTCCTATTGACGTAGATAGCCCCTCCCAATGGGCGGTCCCATATACCATATATGG
GGCTTCCTAATACCGCCCATAGCCACTCCCCCATTGACGTCAATGGTCTCTATATATGGTCTTTCCTATT
GACGTCATATGGGCGGTCCTATTGACGTATATGGCGCCTCCCCCATTGACGTCAATTACGGTAAATGGCC
CGCCTGGCTCAATGCCCATTGACGTCAATAGGACCACCCACCATTGACGTCAATGGGATGGCTCATTGCC
CATTCATATCCGTTCTCACGCCCCCTATTGACGTCAATGACGGTAAATGGCCCACTTGGCAGTACATCAA
TATCTATTAATAGTAACTTGGCAAGTACATTACTATTGGAAGTACGCCAGGGTACATTGGCAGTACTCCC
ATTGACGTCAATGGCGGTAAATGGCCCGCGATGGCTGCCAAGTACATCCCCATTGACGTCAATGGGGAGG
GGCAATGACGCAAATGGGCGTTCCATTGACGTAAATGGGCGGTAGGCGTGCCTAATGGGAGGTCTATATA
AGCAATGCTCGTTTAGGGAACCGCCATTCTGCCTGGGGACGTCGGAGCAAGCTTGATTTAGGTGACACTA
TAGAATACAAGCTACTTGTTCTTTTTGCAGGATCCCATCGACGGTACCGCCACCATGCCAGAGCCAGCGA
AGTCTGCTCCCGCCCCGAAAAAGGGCTCCAAGAAGGCGGTGACTAAGGCGCAGAAGAAAGGCGGCAAGAA
GCGCAAGCGCAGCCGCAAGGAGAGCTATTCCATCTATGTGTACAAGGTTCTGAAGCAGGTCCACCCTGAC
ACCGGCATTTCGTCCAAGGCCATGGGCATCATGAATTCGTTTGTGAACGACATTTTCGAGCGCATCGCAG
GTGAGGCTTCCCGCCTGGCGCATTACAACAAGCGCTCGACCATCACCTCCAGGGAGATCCAGACGGCCGT
GCGCCTGCTGCTGCCTGGGGAGTTGGCCAAGCACGCCGTGTCCGAGGGTACTAAGGCCATCACCAAGTAC
ACCAGCGCTAAGGATCCACCGGTCGCCACCATGGTGAGCAAGGGCGAGGAGCTGTTCACCGGGGTGGTGC
CCATCCTGGTCGAGCTGGACGGCGACGTAAACGGCCACAAGTTCAGCGTGTCCGGCGAGGGCGAGGGCGA
TGCCACCTACGGCAAGCTGACCCTGAAGTTCATCTGCACCACCGGCAAGCTGCCCGTGCCCTGGCCCACC
CTCGTGACCACCCTGACCTGGGGCGTGCAGTGCTTCGCCCGCTACCCCGACCACATGAAGCAGCACGACT
TCTTCAAGTCCGCCATGCCCGAAGGCTACGTCCAGGAGCGCACCATCTTCTTCAAGGACGACGGCAACTA
CAAGACCCGCGCCGAGGTGAAGTTCGAGGGCGACACCCTGGTGAACCGCATCGAGCTGAAGGGCATCGAC
TTCAAGGAGGACGGCAACATCCTGGGGCACAAGCTGGAGTACAACGCCATCAGCGACAACGTCTATATCA
CCGCCGACAAGCAGAAGAACGGCATCAAGGCCAACTTCAAGATCCGCCACAACATCGAGGACGGCAGCGT
GCAGCTCGCCGACCACTACCAGCAGAACACCCCCATCGGCGACGGCCCCGTGCTGCTGCCCGACAACCAC
TACCTGAGCACCCAGTCCAAGCTGAGCAAAGACCCCAACGAGAAGCGCGATCACATGGTCCTGCTGGAGT
TCGTGACCGCCGCCGGGATCACTCTCGGCATGGACGAGCTGTACAAGATGGACTACAAAGACCATGACGG
TGATTATAAAGATCATGACATCGATTACAAGGATGACGATGACAAGTAACGTAAGCTAGTCTAGAACTAT
AGTGAGTCGTATTACGTAGATCCAGACATGATAAGATACATTGATGAGTTTGGACAAACCACAACTAGAA
TGCAGTGAAAAAAATGCTTTATTTGTGAAATTTGTGATGCTATTGCTTTATTTGTAACCATTATAAGCTG
CAATAAACAAGTTAACAACAACAATTGCATTCATTTTATGTTTCAGGTTCAGGGGGAGGTGTGGGAGGTT
TTTTAATTCGCGGCCGCGGCGCCAATGCATTGGGCCCGGTACCCAGCTTTTGTTCCCTTTAGTGAGGGTT
AATTGCGCGCTTGGCGTAATCATGGTCATAGCTGTTTCCTGTGTGAAATTGTTATCCGCTCACAATTCCA
CACAACATACGAGCCGGGAGCATAAAGTGTAAAGCCTGGGGTGCCTAATGAGTGAGCTAACTCACATTAA
TTGCGTTGCGCTCACTGCCCGCTTTCCAGTCGGGAAACCTGTCGTGCCAGCTGCATTAATGAATCGGCCA
ACGCGCGGGGAGAGGCGGTTTGCGTATTGGGCGCTCTTCCGCTTCCTCGCTCACTGACTCGCTGCGCTCG
GTCGTTCGGCTGCGGCGAGCGGTATCAGCTCACTCAAAGGCGGTAATACGGTTATCCACAGAATCAGGGG
ATAACGCAGGAAAGAACATGTGAGCAAAAGGCCAGCAAAAGGCCAGGAACCGTAAAAAGGCCGCGTTGCT
GGCGTTTTTCCATAGGCTCCGCCCCCCTGACGAGCATCACAAAAATCGACGCTCAAGTCAGAGGTGGCGA
AACCCGACAGGACTATAAAGATACCAGGCGTTTCCCCCTGGAAGCTCCCTCGTGCGCTCTCCTGTTCCGA
CCCTGCCGCTTACCGGATACCTGTCCGCCTTTCTCCCTTCGGGAAGCGTGGCGCTTTCTCATAGCTCACG
CTGTAGGTATCTCAGTTCGGTGTAGGTCGTTCGCTCCAAGCTGGGCTGTGTGCACGAACCCCCCGTTCAG
CCCGACCGCTGCGCCTTATCCGGTAACTATCGTCTTGAGTCCAACCCGGTAAGACACGACTTATCGCCAC
TGGCAGCAGCCACTGGTAACAGGATTAGCAGAGCGAGGTATGTAGGCGGTGCTACAGAGTTCTTGAAGTG
GTGGCCTAACTACGGCTACACTAGAAGAACAGTATTTGGTATCTGCGCTCTGCTGAAGCCAGTTACCTTC
GGAAAAAGAGTTGGTAGCTCTTGATCCGGCAAACAAACCACCGCTGGTAGCGGTGGTTTTTTTGTTTGCA
AGCAGCAGATTACGCGCAGAAAAAAAGGATCTCAAGAAGATCCTTTGATCTTTTCTACGGGGTCTGACGC
TCAGTGGAACGAAAACTCACGTTAAGGGATTTTGGTCATGAGATTATCAAAAAGGATCTTCACCTAGATC
CTTTTAAATTAAAAATGAAGTTTTAAATCAATCTAAAGTATATATGAGTAAACTTGGTCTGACAGTTACC
AATGCTTAATCAGTGAGGCACCTATCTCAGCGATCTGTCTATTTCGTTCATCCATAGTTGCCTGACTCCC
CGTCGTGTAGATAACTACGATACGGGAGGGCTTACCATCTGGCCCCAGTGCTGCAATGATACCGCGAGAC
CCACGCTCACCGGCTCCAGATTTATCAGCAATAAACCAGCCAGCCGGAAGGGCCGAGCGCAGAAGTGGTC
CTGCAACTTTATCCGCCTCCATCCAGTCTATTAATTGTTGCCGGGAAGCTAGAGTAAGTAGTTCGCCAGT
TAATAGTTTGCGCAACGTTGTTGCCATTGCTACAGGCATCGTGGTGTCACGCTCGTCGTTTGGTATGGCT
TCATTCAGCTCCGGTTCCCAACGATCAAGGCGAGTTACATGATCCCCCATGTTGTGCAAAAAAGCGGTTA
GCTCCTTCGGTCCTCCGATCGTTGTCAGAAGTAAGTTGGCCGCAGTGTTATCACTCATGGTTATGGCAGC
ACTGCATAATTCTCTTACTGTCATGCCATCCGTAAGATGCTTTTCTGTGACTGGTGAGTACTCAACCAAG
TCATTCTGAGAATAGTGTATGCGGCGACCGAGTTGCTCTTGCCCGGCGTCAATACGGGATAATACCGCGC
CACATAGCAGAACTTTAAAAGTGCTCATCATTGGAAAACGTTCTTCGGGGCGAAAACTCTCAAGGATCTT
ACCGCTGTTGAGATCCAGTTCGATGTAACCCACTCGTGCACCCAACTGATCTTCAGCATCTTTTACTTTC
ACCAGCGTTTCTGGGTGAGCAAAAACAGGAAGGCAAAATGCCGCAAAAAAGGGAATAAGGGCGACACGGA
AATGTTGAATACTCATACTCTTCCTTTTTCAATATTATTGAAGCATTTATCAGGGTTATTGTCTCATGAG
CGGATACATATTTGAATGTATTTAGAAAAATAAACAAATAGGGGTTCCGCGCACATTTCCCCGAAAAGTG
CCACCTAAATTGTAAGCGTTAATATTTTGTTAAAATTCGCGTTAAATTTTTGTTAAATCAGCTCATTTTT
TAACCAATAGGCCGAAATCGGCAAAATCCCTTATAAATCAAAAGAATAGACCGAGATAGGGT
[37 nt withheld, positions 4893-4929]
AAAGAACGTGGACTCCAACGTCAAAGG
[49 nt withheld, positions 4957-5005]
T
[91 nt withheld, positions 5007-5097]
G
[124 nt withheld, positions 5099-5222]
CCCATTCGCCATTCAGGCTGCGCAACTGTTGGGAAGGGCGATCGGTGCGGGCCT
Features (pLannotate 1.2.2; 17 found; start..end, strand, type, name):
     24..1001    +  promoter       CMV IE94 promoter: enhancer/promoter region of simian cytomegalovirus major immediate early transcription unit IE94
   1036..1054    +  promoter       SP6 promoter: promoter for bacteriophage SP6 RNA polymerase
   1105..1482    +  CDS            H2B: human histone H2B; HIST1H2BJ
   1501..2217    +  CDS            mCerulean: mCerulean is a basic (constitutively fluorescent) cyan fluorescent protein published in 2005, derived from Aequorea victoria. It is reported to be a very rapidly-maturing monomer.
   2221..2286    +  CDS            3xFLAG: three tandem FLAG® epitope tags, followed by an enterokinase cleavage site
   2307..2324    -  promoter       T7 promoter (fragment): promoter for bacteriophage T7 RNA polymerase
   2329..2463    -  polyA_signal   SV40 poly(A) signal: SV40 polyadenylation signal
   2576..2594    -  promoter       T3 promoter: promoter for bacteriophage T3 RNA polymerase
   2639..2655    -  protein_bind   lac operator: The lac repressor binds to the lac operator to inhibit transcription in E. coli. This inhibition can be relieved by adding lactose or isopropyl-β-D-thiogalactopyranoside (IPTG). lac repressor encoded by lacI
   2663..2693    -  promoter       lac promoter: promoter for the E. coli lac operon
   2708..2729    -  protein_bind   CAP binding site: CAP binding activates transcription in the presence of cAMP. E. coli catabolite activator protein
   2742..2834    -  CDS            lacI (fragment): lac repressor; lacI; The lac repressor binds to the lac operator to inhibit transcription in E. coli. This inhibition can be relieved by adding lactose or isopropyl-β-D-thiogalactopyranoside (IPTG).
   3017..3605    -  rep_origin     ori: high-copy-number ColE1/pMB1/pBR322/pUC origin of replication
   3776..4636    -  CDS            AmpR: β-lactamase; bla; confers resistance to ampicillin, carbenicillin, and related antibiotics
   4637..4741    -  promoter       AmpR promoter: bla
   4794..5222    -  rep_origin     f1 ori (sequence partly withheld): f1 bacteriophage origin of replication; arrow indicates direction of (+) strand synthesis
   5227..17      -  CDS            lacZα (fragment) (across the origin): LacZα fragment of β-galactosidase; lacZ fragment
