[The description below was written by a language model from this plasmid's Addgene catalogue record and pLannotate feature annotations shown in this document.]
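Description:
pCS2+ H2B-mCerulean is a 5.3 kb expression plasmid built on the pCS2+ backbone, catalogued as a mammalian expression vector. It is also designed to serve as a template for in vitro mRNA synthesis. It is maintained in E. coli through a high-copy ColE1/pUC-type origin and selected with ampicillin via the β-lactamase gene. An f1 phage origin and remnants of the lac region (lac promoter and operator, with lacZα and lacI fragments) remain from the parental cloning vector and play no part in expressing the payload.

The payload is a single open reading frame in which human histone H2B (HIST1H2BJ) is fused at its C terminus to the monomeric cyan fluorescent protein mCerulean, followed by a 3xFLAG epitope tag. The catalogue lists mCerulean-3XFLAG as the insert, placed between AgeI and XbaI sites, with H2B as the N-terminal fusion partner. Two promoters sit in tandem upstream. The simian CMV IE94 enhancer/promoter drives transcription directly in transfected or injected eukaryotic cells. An SP6 promoter immediately before the coding sequence allows run-off transcription with SP6 RNA polymerase. An SV40 polyadenylation signal annotated downstream of the fusion provides 3′ end processing, and the flanking T7 (partial) and T3 promoters point back toward the insert.

Because H2B is incorporated into chromatin, the fusion labels nuclei and chromosomes with cyan fluorescence, and the FLAG tag offers a route to antibody-based detection or purification. The record supports use either by plasmid expression or by synthesis of mRNA for delivery into cells or embryos, but it does not name a specific organism or experiment.
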