Addgene plasmid #99268: pCS2+ H2B-mCerulean
Purpose: Contains a fusion of human histone H2B to fluorescent protein mCerulean in the pCS2+ expression vector. It has the SP6 RNA polymerase site for in vitro transcription
Depositing lab: Philipp Keller. Depositing organization: HHMI, Janelia Research Campus.
Backbone
  Vector backbone: pCS2+
  Vector type: Mammalian Expression
Growth in bacteria
  Bacterial resistance: Ampicillin, 100 μg/mL
  Growth temperature: 37°C
  Growth strain: DH5alpha
  Copy number: High Copy
Gene/Insert
  Gene/Insert name: mCerulean-3XFLAG
  Insert size (bp): 786
  Promoter: SP6
  Tag / fusion protein: H2B (N terminal on insert)
  Cloning method: Restriction Enzyme; 5′ cloning site AgeI (not destroyed); 3′ cloning site XbaI (not destroyed)
  Sequencing primers: 5′ CGATTTAGGTGACACTATAG; 3′ TAATACGACTCACTATAGG
Terms and licenses: Academic/Nonprofit Terms; Industry Terms: Not Available to Industry
How to cite: pCS2+ H2B-mCerulean was a gift from Philipp Keller (Addgene plasmid # 99268 ; http://n2t.net/addgene:99268 ; RRID:Addgene_99268)
