>Addgene plasmid #99268 | pCS2+ H2B-mCerulean | depositor partial sequence | sequence record 181910 | SP6, H2B, mCerulean-3XFLAG, T7 and SV40polyA
AAATGGGCGGTAGGCGTGCCTAATGGGAGGTCTATATAAGCAATGCTCGTTTAGGGAACCGCCATTCTGC
CTGGGGACGTCGGAGCAAGCTTGATTTAGGTGACACTATAGAATACAAGCTACTTGTTCTTTTTGCAGGA
TCCCATCGACGGTACCGCCACCATGCCAGAGCCAGCGAAGTCTGCTCCCGCCCCGAAAAAGGGCTCCAAG
AAGGCGGTGACTAAGGCGCAGAAGAAAGGCGGCAAGAAGCGCAAGCGCAGCCGCAAGGAGAGCTATTCCA
TCTATGTGTACAAGGTTCTGAAGCAGGTCCACCCTGACACCGGCATTTCGTCCAAGGCCATGGGCATCAT
GAATTCGTTTGTGAACGACATTTTCGAGCGCATCGCAGGTGAGGCTTCCCGCCTGGCGCATTACAACAAG
CGCTCGACCATCACCTCCAGGGAGATCCAGACGGCCGTGCGCCTGCTGCTGCCTGGGGAGTTGGCCAAGC
ACGCCGTGTCCGAGGGTACTAAGGCCATCACCAAGTACACCAGCGCTAAGGATCCACCGGTCGCCACCAT
GGTGAGCAAGGGCGAGGAGCTGTTCACCGGGGTGGTGCCCATCCTGGTCGAGCTGGACGGCGACGTAAAC
GGCCACAAGTTCAGCGTGTCCGGCGAGGGCGAGGGCGATGCCACCTACGGCAAGCTGACCCTGAAGTTCA
TCTGCACCACCGGCAAGCTGCCCGTGCCCTGGCCCACCCTCGTGACCACCCTGACCTGGGGCGTGCAGTG
CTTCGCCCGCTACCCCGACCACATGAAGCAGCACGACTTCTTCAAGTCCGCCATGCCCGAAGGCTACGTC
CAGGAGCGCACCATCTTCTTCAAGGACGACGGCAACTACAAGACCCGCGCCGAGGTGAAGTTCGAGGGCG
ACACCCTGGTGAACCGCATCGAGCTGAAGGGCATCGACTTCAAGGAGGACGGCAACATCCTGGGGCACAA
GCTGGAGTACAACGCCATCAGCGACAACGTCTATATCACCGCCGACAAGCAGAAGAACGGCATCAAGGCC
AACTTCAAGATCCGCCACAACATCGAGGACGGCAGCGTGCAGCTCGCCGACCACTACCAGCAGAACACCC
CCATCGGCGACGGCCCCGTGCTGCTGCCCGACAACCACTACCTGAGCACCCAGTCCAAGCTGAGCAAAGA
CCCCAACGAGAAGCGCGATCACATGGTCCTGCTGGAGTTCGTGACCGCCGCCGGGATCACTCTCGGCATG
GACGAGCTGTACAAGATGGACTACAAAGACCATGACGGTGATTATAAAGATCATGACATCGATTACAAGG
ATGACGATGACAAGTAACGTAAGCTAGTCTAGAACTATAGTGAGTCGTATTACGTAGATCCAGACATGAT
AAGATACATTGATGAGTTTGGACAAACCACAACTAGAATGCAGTGAAAAAAATGCTTTATTTGTGAAATT
TGTGATGCTATTGCTTTATTTGTAACCATTATAAGCTGCAATAAACAAGTTAACAACAACAATTGCATTC
ATTTTATGTTTCAGGTTCAGGGGGAGGTGTGGGAGGTTTTTTAATTCGCGGCCGCGGCGCCAATGCATTG
GGCCCGGTACCCAGCTTTTGTTCCCTTTAGTGAGGGTTAATTGCGCGCTTGGCGTAATCATGGTCATAGC
TGTTTCCTGTGTGAAATTGTTATCCGCTCACAATTCCACACAACATACGAGCCGGAAGCATAAAGTGTAA
AGCCTGGGGTGCCTAATGAGTGAGCTAAC
